Addgene plasmid #219916: pCfb13245
Purpose: The base plasmid of TUNEYALI for TF55
Depositing lab: Irina Borodina. Depositing organization: Danmarks Tekniske Universitet. Publication: High-throughput metabolic engineering of Yarrowia lipolytica through gene expression tuning. Jiang W, Wang S, Ahlheit D, Fumagalli T, Yang Z, Ramanathan S, Jiang X, Weber T, Dahlin J, Borodina I. Proc Natl Acad Sci U S A. 2025 Jun 10;122(23):e2426686122. doi: 10.1073/pnas.2426686122. Epub 2025 Jun 3. PubMed 40460129.
Backbone
  Vector backbone: Our own backbone
  Vector type: Yeast Expression
  Selectable markers: Hygromycin
Growth in bacteria
  Bacterial resistance: Ampicillin, 100 μg/mL
  Growth temperature: 37°C
  Growth strain: DH5alpha
  Copy number: High Copy
Gene/Insert
  Gene/Insert name: Contains gRNA targeting TF55 (YALI1_A16891g) and homologous arm matching TF55
  gRNA/shRNA sequence: CTCTCCAGACAGCCACACGA
  Species: Yarrowia lipolytica
  Cloning method: Gibson Cloning
Terms and licenses: Academic/Nonprofit Terms; Industry Terms: Not Available to Industry
Depositor comments: This plasmid contains gRNA targeting TF55 (YALI1_A16891g) and homologous arm matching TF55, which can be used for library construction by inserting promoters using a golden gate or directly knocking TF55 out.
How to cite: pCfb13245 was a gift from Irina Borodina (Addgene plasmid # 219916 ; http://n2t.net/addgene:219916 ; RRID:Addgene_219916)
