[The description below was written by a language model from this plasmid's Addgene catalogue record and pLannotate feature annotations shown in this document.]
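Description:
pCfb13245 is a yeast vector for *Yarrowia lipolytica* built on the depositing lab's own backbone. It serves as the TF55-specific base plasmid of the TUNEYALI system for high-throughput tuning of gene expression. In *E. coli* it is maintained at high copy through a ColE1/pUC-type origin and selected with ampicillin via the β-lactamase gene and its promoter. Selection in yeast relies on a hygromycin phosphotransferase coding sequence followed by a CYC1 terminator. The promoter driving this marker is not annotated in the feature table, and no yeast replication origin or centromere element is identified either.

The payload combines a CRISPR guide cassette with a repair template. The annotation shows a tRNA immediately upstream of the *Streptococcus pyogenes* Cas9 gRNA scaffold. This layout is consistent with a tRNA-linked guide expression unit in which the spacer targets the transcription factor gene TF55 (YALI1_A16891g). The record also states that the plasmid carries homology arms matching TF55, although these are not annotated as features. No Cas9 gene is detected, so the nuclease is presumably supplied separately, for example by the host strain.

According to the depositor, the plasmid can be used in two ways. Promoters can be inserted by Golden Gate assembly to build a library that replaces the native TF55 promoter, or the plasmid can be used directly to knock TF55 out. Two minimal FRT sites in opposite orientation are present, along with short fragments of rrnB terminators, 5S rRNA, KanR and lacZα. The fragments look like remnants of the backbone's construction, and the record does not explain the role of the FRT sites.
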