Features (pLannotate 1.2.2; 14 found; start..end, strand, type, name):
    367..437     +  ncRNA          tRNA: Accession: RF00005 - tRNA
    459..533     +  misc_RNA       gRNA scaffold: guide RNA scaffold for the Streptococcus pyogenes CRISPR/Cas9 system
    938..971     -  protein_bind   FRT (minimal): supports FLP-mediated excision but not integration (Turan and Bode, 2011) FLP recombinase from the Saccharomyces cerevisiae 2μ plasmid
   1015..1055    -  terminator     rrnB T1 terminator (fragment): transcription terminator T1 from the E. coli rrnB gene
   1057..1172    -  ncRNA          5S rRNA: Accession: RF00001 - 5S ribosomal RNA
   1203..1227    +  CDS            KanR (fragment): aminoglycoside phosphotransferase; aph(3')-Ia; confers resistance to kanamycin
   1257..1353    +  promoter       AmpR promoter (fragment): bla
   1356..2216    +  CDS            AmpR: β-lactamase; bla; confers resistance to ampicillin, carbenicillin, and related antibiotics
   2338..2926    +  rep_origin     ori: high-copy-number ColE1/pMB1/pBR322/pUC origin of replication
   3151..3168    +  terminator     rrnB T2 terminator (fragment): transcription terminator T2 from the E. coli rrnB gene
   3193..3212    -  CDS            lacZα (fragment): LacZα fragment of β-galactosidase; lacZ fragment
   3682..3715    +  protein_bind   FRT (minimal): supports FLP-mediated excision but not integration (Turan and Bode, 2011) FLP recombinase from the Saccharomyces cerevisiae 2μ plasmid
   4863..5884    +  CDS            HygR (fragment): aminoglycoside phosphotransferase from E. coli; aph(4)-Ia; confers resistance to hygromycin
   5886..6119    +  terminator     CYC1 terminator (fragment): S. cerevisiae CYC1; transcription terminator for CYC1
>Addgene plasmid #219916 | pCfb13245 | addgene full sequence | sequence record 435949 | Addgene NGS Result
TTCGTAGATAATGGAATACAAATGGATATCCAGAGTATACACATGGATAGTATACACTGACACGACAATT
CTGTATCTCTTTATGTTAACTACTGTGAGGCATTAAATAGAGCTTGATATATAAAATGTTACATTTCACA
GTCTGAACTTTTGCAGATTACCTAATTTGGTAAGATATTAATTATGAACTGAAAGTTGATGGCATCCCTA
AATTTGATGCAACGGAATGCGTGCGATAGTGAATCATTGCTAACAGATCAAGTAATCGTATCAATCGTTC
CACGTCTTATCCAGACTCGATTTCCGCCCTAACCTAAGGAAACTGCTGAGTAATTTCGAGGTTGGTTCCT
AACAAAAGCCAAGAAACGCGCCGATGGTTTAGTGGTAAAATCCATCGTTGCCATCGATGGGCCCCCGGTT
CGATTCCGGGTCGGCGCACTCTCCAGACAGCCACACGAGTTTTAGAGCTAGAAATAGCAAGTTAAAATAA
GGCTAGTCCGTTATCAACTTGAAAAAGTGGCACCGAGTCGGTGGTGCTTTTTTTGTGTGGGTACGGTGCA
CGGAGTAGGGCACCACCAATACAAGTATTGTAATCGGACGCGTACTCTACTCGCACTCTACTCGCACGCA
CCGTTCAAACTGCACTACTGTTAGCTCACTTATGATAAGATAGGTTCATTAGCACAAATGAGCTGATTTC
GACAACCACGATCTAACCGGACTGAAGAGCTCTTCAATGCCCATGGTTCTCTACAGTTCTCAGGCGATGC
CTCAACAGCATCATCAGCATCAACAACAGCATCAACAGCCCTATTACTATGACAGATATACCCAGGGAGT
TCAGCATATGCCTTTACCGTATCAGGGACAGGGTCAGATGAGTCAGCAGCAGCAGCAGATCGCGTGCATT
CGCGGCCGCATTTAAATCCCCACTTCAGAAGTTCCTATACTTTCTAGAGAATAGGAACTTCACTATAGAG
TCGAATAAGGGCGACACCCCATAATTAGCCCGGGCGAAAGGCCCAGTCTTTCGACTGAGCCTTTCGTTTT
ATTTGATGCCTGGCAGTTCCCTACTCTCGCATGGGGAGTCCCCACACTACCATCGGCGCTACGGCGTTTC
ACTTCTGAGTTCGGCATGGGGTCAGGTGGGACCACCGCGCTACTGCCGCCAGGCAAACAAGGGGTGTTAT
GAGCCATATTCAGGTATAAATGGGCTCGCGATAATGTTCAGAATTGGTTAATTGGTTGTAACACTGACCC
CTATTTGTTTATTTTTCTAAATACATTCAAATATGTATCCGCTCATGAGACAATAACCCTGATAAATGCT
TCAATAATATTGAAAAAGGAAGAATATGAGTATTCAACATTTCCGTGTCGCCCTTATTCCCTTTTTTGCG
GCATTTTGCCTTCCTGTTTTTGCTCACCCAGAAACGCTGGTGAAAGTAAAAGATGCTGAAGATCAGTTGG
GTGCACGAGTGGGTTACATCGAACTGGATCTCAACAGCGGTAAGATCCTTGAGAGTTTTCGCCCCGAAGA
ACGTTTTCCAATGATGAGCACTTTTAAAGTTCTGCTATGTGGCGCGGTATTATCCCGTATTGACGCCGGG
CAAGAGCAACTCGGTCGCCGCATACACTATTCTCAGAATGACTTGGTTGAGTACTCACCAGTCACAGAAA
AGCATCTTACGGATGGCATGACAGTAAGAGAATTATGCAGTGCTGCCATAACCATGAGTGATAACACTGC
GGCCAACTTACTTCTGACAACGATCGGAGGACCGAAGGAGCTAACCGCTTTTTTGCACAACATGGGGGAT
CATGTAACTCGCCTTGATCGTTGGGAACCGGAGCTGAATGAAGCCATACCAAACGACGAGCGTGACACCA
CGATGCCTGTAGCGATGGCAACAACGTTGCGCAAACTATTAACTGGCGAACTACTTACTCTAGCTTCCCG
GCAACAATTAATAGACTGGATGGAGGCGGATAAAGTTGCAGGACCACTTCTGCGCTCGGCCCTTCCGGCT
GGCTGGTTTATTGCTGATAAATCCGGAGCCGGTGAGCGTGGTTCTCGCGGTATCATCGCAGCGCTGGGGC
CAGATGGTAAGCCCTCCCGTATCGTAGTTATCTACACGACGGGGAGTCAGGCAACTATGGATGAACGAAA
TAGACAGATCGCTGAGATAGGTGCCTCACTGATTAAGCATTGGTAAGCAGAGCATTACGCTGACTTGACG
GGACGGCGCAAGCTCATGACCAAAATCCCTTAACGTGAGTTACGCGCGCGTCGTTCCACTGAGCGTCAGA
CCCCGTAGAAAAGATCAAAGGATCTTCTTGAGATCCTTTTTTTCTGCGCGTAATCTGCTGCTTGCAAACA
AAAAAACCACCGCTACCAGCGGTGGTTTGTTTGCCGGATCAAGAGCTACCAACTCTTTTTCCGAAGGTAA
CTGGCTTCAGCAGAGCGCAGATACCAAATACTGTTCTTCTAGTGTAGCCGTAGTTAGCCCACCACTTCAA
GAACTCTGTAGCACCGCCTACATACCTCGCTCTGCTAATCCTGTTACCAGTGGCTGCTGCCAGTGGCGAT
AAGTCGTGTCTTACCGGGTTGGACTCAAGACGATAGTTACCGGATAAGGCGCAGCGGTCGGGCTGAACGG
GGGGTTCGTGCACACAGCCCAGCTTGGAGCGAACGACCTACACCGAACTGAGATACCTACAGCGTGAGCT
ATGAGAAAGCGCCACGCTTCCCGAAGGGAGAAAGGCGGACAGGTATCCGGTAAGCGGCAGGGTCGGAACA
GGAGAGCGCACGAGGGAGCTTCCAGGGGGAAACGCCTGGTATCTTTATAGTCCTGTCGGGTTTCGCCACC
TCTGACTTGAGCGTCGATTTTTGTGATGCTCGTCAGGGGGGCGGAGCCTATGGAAAAACGCCAGCAACGC
GGCCTTTTTACGGTTCCTGGCCTTTTGCTGGCCTTTTGCTCACATGTTCTTTCCTGCGTTATCCCCTGAT
TCTGTGGATAACCGTATTACCGCCTTTGAGTGAGCTGATACCGCTCGCCGCAGCCGAACGACCGAGCGCA
GCGAGTCAGTGAGCGAGGAAGCGGAAGGCGAGAGTAGGGAACTGCCAGGCATCAAACTAAGCAGAAGGCC
CCTGACGGATGGCCTTTTTGCGTTTCTACAAACTCTTTCTGTGTTGTAAAACGACGGCCAGTCTTAAGCT
CGGGCCCCCTGGGCGGTTCTGATAACGAGTAATCGTTAATCCGCAAATAACGTAAAAACCCGCTTCGGCG
GGTTTTTTTATGGGGGGAGTTTAGGGAAAGAGCATTTGTCAGAATATTTAAGGGCGCCTGTCACTTTGCT
TGATATATGAGAATTATTTAACCTTATAAATGAGAAAAAAGCAACGCACTTTAAATAAGATACGTTGCTT
TTTCGATTGATGAACACCTATAATTAAACTATTCATCTATTATTTATGATTTTTTGTATATACAATATTT
CTAGTTTGTTAAAGAGAATTAAGAAAATAAATCTCGAAAATAATAAAGGGAAAATCAGTTTTTGATATCA
AAATTATACATGTCAACGATAATACAAAATATAATACAAACTATAAGATGTTATCAGTATTTATTATGCA
TTTAGAATAAATTTTGTGTCGCCCTTATTCGACTCACTATAGAAGTTCCTATTCTCTAGAAAGTATAGGA
ACTTCACTTCATTTTATTTAAATTTGCGGCCGCTATGTCTGATAAAAGGATGTAACATAGGCAAGCTGCT
CGTGAGTGTTGAGTACGAACCTTAGATCCAAATCACCCGCACCCACGGATATACTTGCTTGAATATACAG
TAGTAAGGAGTTTGGCGCCCGTTTTTTCGAGCCCCACACGTTTCGGTGAGTATGAGCGGCGGCAGATTCG
AGCGTTTCCGGTTTCCGCGGCTGGACGAGAGCCCATGATGGGGGCTCCCACCACCAGCAATCAGGGCCCT
GATTACACACCCACCTGTAATGTCATGCTGTTCATCGTGGTTAATGCTGCTGTGTGCTGTGTGTGTGTGT
TGTTTGGCGCTCATTGTTGCGTTATGCAGCGTACACCACAATATTGGAAGCTTATTAGCCTTTCTATTTT
TTCGTTTGCAAGGCTTAACAACATTGCTGTGGAGAGGGATGGGGATATGGAGGCCGCTGGAGGGAGTCGG
AGAGGCGTTTTGGAGCGGCTTGGCCTGGCGCCCAGCTCGCGAAACGCACCTAGGACCCTTTGGCACGCCG
AAATGTGCCACTTTTCAGTCTAGTAACGCCTTACCTACGTCATTCCATGCATGCATGTTTGCGCCTTTTT
TCCCTTGCCCTTGATCGCCACACAGTACAGTGCACTGTACAGTGGAGGTTTTGGGGGGGTCTTAGATGGG
AGCTAAAAGCGGCCTAGCGGTACACTAGTGGGATTGTATGGAGTGGCATGGAGCCTAGGTGGAGCCTGAC
AGGACGCACGACCGGCTAGCCCGTGACAGACGATGGGTGGCTCCTGTTGTCCACCGCGTACAAATGTTTG
GGCCAAAGTCTTGTCAGCCTTGCTTGCGAACCTAATTCCCAATTTTGTCACTTCGCACCCCCATTGATCG
AGCCCTAACCCCTGCCCATCAGGCAATCCAATTAAGCTCGCATTGTCTGCCTTGTTTAGTTTGGCTCCTG
CCCGTTTCGGCGTCCACTTGCACAAACACAAACAAGCATTATATATAAGGCTCGTCTCTCCCTCCCAACC
ACACTCACTTTTTTGCCCGTCTTCCCTTGCTAACACAAAAGTCAAGAACACAAACAACCACCCCAACCCC
CTTACACACAAGACATATCTACAGCAATGGGTAAAAAGCCTGAACTCACCGCGACGTCTGTCGAGAAGTT
TCTGATCGAAAAGTTCGACAGCGTCTCCGACCTGATGCAGCTCTCGGAGGGCGAAGAATCTCGTGCTTTC
AGCTTCGATGTAGGAGGGCGTGGATATGTCCTGCGGGTAAATAGCTGCGCCGATGGTTTCTACAAAGATC
GTTATGTTTATCGGCACTTTGCATCGGCCGCGCTCCCGATTCCGGAAGTGCTTGACATTGGGGAATTCAG
CGAGAGCCTGACCTATTGCATCTCCCGCCGTGCACAGGGTGTCACGTTGCAAGACCTGCCTGAAACCGAA
CTGCCCGCTGTTCTGCAGCCGGTCGCGGAGGCAATGGATGCCATTGCTGCGGCCGATCTTAGCCAGACGA
GCGGGTTCGGCCCATTCGGACCGCAAGGAATCGGTCAATACACTACATGGCGTGATTTCATATGCGCGAT
TGCTGATCCCCATGTGTATCACTGGCAAACTGTGATGGACGACACCGTCAGTGCGTCCGTCGCGCAGGCT
CTCGATGAGCTGATGCTTTGGGCCGAGGACTGCCCCGAAGTCCGGCACCTCGTGCACGCGGATTTCGGCT
CCAACAATGTCCTGACGGACAATGGCCGCATAACAGCGGTCATTGACTGGAGCGAGGCGATGTTCGGGGA
TTCCCAATACGAGGTCGCCAACATCTTCTTCTGGAGGCCGTGGTTGGCTTGTATGGAGCAGCAGACGCGC
TACTTCGAGCGGAGGCATCCGGAGCTTGCAGGATCGCCGCGGCTCCGGGCGTATATGCTCCGCATTGGTC
TTGACCAACTCTATCAGAGCTTGGTTGACGGCAATTTCGATGATGCAGCTTGGGCGCAGGGTCGATGCGA
CGCAATCGTCCGATCCGGAGCCGGGACTGTCGGGCGTACACAAATCGCCCGCAGAAGCGCGGCCGTCTGG
ACCGATGGCTGTGTAGAAGTACTCGCCGATAGTGGAAACCGACGCCCCAGCACTCGTCCGAGGGCAAAGG
AATAATCATGTAATTAGTTATGTCACGCTTACATTCACGCCCTCCCCCCACATCCGCTCTAACCGAAAAG
GAAGGAGTTAGACAACCTGAAGTCTAGGTCCCTATTTATTTTTTTATAGTTATGTTAGTATTAAGAACGT
TATTTATATTTCAAATTTTTCTTTTTTTTCTGTACAGACGCGTGTACGCATGTAACATTATACTGAAAAC
CTTGCTTGAGAAGGTTTTGGGACGCTCGAGCAGGCTTGGAGGCGACGTGGCAGTGGCTCGCGGGAGGATC
GGCGGGAAACTCCGGGATATCCGTCGAGAGTTTACACGTGAATGGGCAGCGCAATCCGTTGACGACGATA
CGACTGGCAAAGTAGCGACGATACCTGCCAGACAGGTGACATGTGCAGGCCGCACTAACAAGGAAACGGG
CGCTGGGGGGGGCGGGCTTCTAGACTTTGCCCTTGAACAGGAATCTAGTGGGGGCTTGTCTTTCCGCCAA
TGGGGGAGCGCCTGTTGAGCGACCGTGCATGCTGGAACGCCAAGTGTATGTACAGCTGGTGGTCTCGCAG
CGGTATGTGACGGGACTTACATCTCTCGTTTTTTCATGACCACGTTTTCACAGGCTCGGAGGTACGTTAA
AGTTTTGAAGGCTGCATCTGAACCGAGGTATGGGGGAGTTTGAACAGCAACAGTGTTGGGGCTGAGGGGG
CCAAGATCGGGGCAAGCAGAGGTCTTAGATCAATTGTGGGGATCCCAAAGGGCTCGTTATCACCTTTTTC
CACCCAATTCGGGTCCCAATTGATCCACTACTGGCTTGCCCAAGTTACCCCAGAAATGCCGCCCCGGATT
TCTCCAAAAACCTAATAAGCTTCATGGAACTTGGTGGAAGTGACTTTCTACAGAGTGGAGAGAACCGTGG
ACACGTGGCAATGGCGCTGACCGTGTCCCCGAGCCGAATCGACGTGAGGGGAGAACGGAGTATCTGCGGT
CATGTGACCTTCCAGAGCGGCGTCGCCAGTGTGCACGCGGTGACCCCCAGTTTGGGTCTCTGTCACACGC
ATACTACCTCGGCTCTCCACATGCTGAACTTTATCTTTCGTGGGGATCATACCGAAAGTTGCAACTACCA
GGTGTATATAAAGCCTGGTAGACTCCCCCCACTTTGGACCTCATCCAACCAAGACACACAAAAATGGACC
GACTTAACAACCTCGCCACCCAGCTCGAGCAGAACCCCGCCAA
